Addgene plasmid #167434: pMSR:MSMEG_5471:Dendra
Purpose: C-term fluorescent fusion
Depositing lab: Keith Derbyshire & Joseph Wade. Depositing organization: Wadsworth Center, New York State Department of Health. Publication: A Mycobacterial Systems Resource for the Research Community. Judd JA, Canestrari J, Clark R, Joseph A, Lapierre P, Lasek-Nesselquist E, Mir M, Palumbo M, Smith C, Stone M, Upadhyay A, Wirth SE, Dedrick RM, Meier CG, Russell DA, Dills A, Dove E, Kester J, Wolf ID, Zhu J, Rubin ER, Fortune S, Hatfull GF, Gray TA, Wade JT, Derbyshire KM. mBio. 2021 Mar 2;12(2). pii: mBio.02401-20. doi: 10.1128/mBio.02401-20. PubMed 33653882.
Backbone
  Vector backbone: pMSR:Dendra
  Vector type: Bacterial Expression ; Integrating Mycobacterial Expression Vector attL5. T7 expression in E. coli
Growth in bacteria
  Bacterial resistance: Apramycin, 25 μg/mL
  Growth temperature: 37°C
  Growth strain: DH5alpha
  Copy number: High Copy
Gene/Insert
  Gene/Insert name: MSMEG_5471
  Species: M. smegmatis
  Promoter: pmycTetO
  Tag / fusion protein: Gly-Ala Linker/Dendra2/1x Flag Tag (C terminal on insert)
  Cloning method: Ligation Independent Cloning
  Sequencing primers: 5′ TGATAGAGTTTGTCCTCCCTATCAG; 3′ TCCATATGCACCTTGACACG
Resource information
  A portion of this plasmid was derived from a plasmid made by: CP000480.1
Terms and licenses: Academic/Nonprofit Terms; Industry Terms: Not Available to Industry
Depositor comments: 5' cloning site: AseI (destroyed), 3' cloning site: HindIII (not destroyed)
How to cite: pMSR:MSMEG_5471:Dendra was a gift from Keith Derbyshire & Joseph Wade (Addgene plasmid # 167434 ; http://n2t.net/addgene:167434 ; RRID:Addgene_167434)
