[The description below was written by a language model from this plasmid's Addgene catalogue record and pLannotate feature annotations shown in this document.]
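Description:
pMSR:MSMEG_5471:Dendra is an integrating mycobacterial expression vector built on the pMSR:Dendra backbone, part of a systematic resource of tagged Mycobacterium smegmatis genes. It is a 5.8 kb shuttle construct. In E. coli it replicates as a high-copy plasmid from a ColE1/pUC-type origin. In mycobacteria it has no annotated replication origin and instead relies on the mycobacteriophage L5 integrase gene it carries. This integrase mediates site-specific recombination into the L5 attachment site of the host chromosome, giving stable single-copy insertion. Selection in both hosts is by apramycin resistance, conferred by the aac(3)IV acetyltransferase gene.

The payload is the M. smegmatis open reading frame MSMEG_5471, inserted by ligation-independent cloning and derived from the reference genome sequence; the record does not state the function of the protein. The gene sits in the unannotated interval upstream of the reporter and is fused at its C terminus, through a Gly-Ala linker, to the green-to-red photoconvertible fluorescent protein Dendra2, followed by a single FLAG epitope. Expression in mycobacteria is driven by the pmycTetO promoter. The short hits annotated as "tight TRE promoter" fragments most likely reflect its tet operator sequences rather than any mammalian promoter, which implies repressibility where a Tet repressor is supplied. A T7 promoter immediately downstream, paired with a T7 terminator fragment after the tag, also allows expression of the same fusion in E. coli strains that provide T7 RNA polymerase.

The construct is intended for making a C-terminal fluorescent fusion, enabling live-cell localisation of the MSMEG_5471 product in mycobacteria. The FLAG tag is available for immunodetection or affinity purification.
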