Features (pLannotate 1.2.2; 13 found; start..end, strand, type, name):
      9..113     +  CDS            Y4104_STRCO (fragment): Protein inferred from homology: Swiss-Prot protein existence level 3. From Streptomyces coelicolor (strain ATCC BAA-471 / A3(2) / M145).
    171..190     +  promoter       tight TRE promoter (fragment): Tet-responsive promoter PTight, consisting of seven tet operator sequences followed by the minimal CMV promoter
    197..214     +  promoter       tight TRE promoter (fragment): Tet-responsive promoter PTight, consisting of seven tet operator sequences followed by the minimal CMV promoter
    228..246     +  promoter       T7 promoter: promoter for bacteriophage T7 RNA polymerase
   1204..1890    +  CDS            Dendra2: Dendra2 is a photoconvertible green fluorescent protein published in 2006, derived from Dendronephthya sp.. It has high acid sensitivity.
   1930..1950    +  CDS            FLAG (fragment): FLAG® epitope tag, followed by an enterokinase cleavage site
   1959..2001    +  terminator     T7 terminator (fragment): transcription terminator for bacteriophage T7 RNA polymerase
   2207..3007    +  CDS            ApmR: aminoglycoside 3-N-acetyltransferase type IV ; aac(3)IV; confers resistance to apramycin (Paget and Davies, 1996)
   3074..3091    -  misc_feature   MCS (fragment): pBluescript multiple cloning site
   3132..3720    +  rep_origin     ori: high-copy-number ColE1/pMB1/pBR322/pUC origin of replication
   3888..3916    +  misc_feature   MCS (fragment): pUC18/19 multiple cloning site
   4476..5588    +  CDS            33: VINT_BPML5 - Also known as int. Protein inferred from homology: Swiss-Prot protein existence level 3. Integrase is necessary for integration of the phage into the host genome by site-specific recombination. From Mycobacterium phage L5 (Mycobacteriophage L5).
   5650..5754    -  CDS            32 (fragment): VG32_BPML5 - Protein predicted: Swiss-Prot protein existence level 4. From Mycobacterium phage L5 (Mycobacteriophage L5).
>Addgene plasmid #167434 | pMSR:MSMEG_5471:Dendra | addgene full sequence | sequence record 332918 | Addgene NGS Result
AATATTGGATCGTCGGCACCGTCACGGCCGTGGGAGGCGGCACGATCCGCGACGTGATGATCGGCCGCAT
CCCCACGGTGCTGCGCAGTGAGCTCTACGCCATCCCGGCGTTGATCTGTGCGTTCGCACGCACAGGCCCG
GTGTGAGAAGGGTCTCTGACGAGCGGGAGAACTCCCTATCAGTGATAGAGTTTGTCCTCCCTATCAGTGA
TAGATAGGCTTAAGGAGTAATACGACTCACTATAGGGAGAAGGAGGCCATTATGAGCACGCCTTCGAAAG
CCCCTACGGTGTCGATTCCTCATACCGCAGTCGTCCCGGCGGCCGGTCTGGGAACTCGTTTCCTGCCGGC
AACCAAGACTGTGCCCAAAGAACTGTTGCCGGTCGTCGACACGCCCGGTATCGAACTCGTCGCGGCAGAG
GCCGCCGAGGCCGGCGCGGAGCGCCTGGTCATCGTCACGTCCGAGGGCAAGGACGGTGTCGTCGCGCACT
TCGTCCAAGACCTGGTGCTGGAGGGCACCCTGGAAGCTCGCGGCAAGAAGACCATGTTGGAGAAGGTCCG
GCGCGCGCCTGCCCTGATCAAGGTCGAATCGGTGGTGCAGGCCGAGCCGCTGGGCCTCGGCCACGCCGTG
AGCTGCGTCGAGTCCGTCCTGGCTGCCGACGAGGACGCCATCTCGGTGCTGCTGCCCGACGACCTGGTGT
TGCCCACCGGCGTGTTGGAGACCATGTCGAAGGTGCGGGCCAAGCGCGGCGGCTCGGTGCTGTGCGCGAT
CGAGGTGCCCGGCGACAAGATCAGCGCCTACGGTGTCTTCGACGTCGAAACCGTGCCCGACGCCGCCAAC
CCGAACGTGCTGCGGGTCAAGGGCATGGTCGAGAAGCCCAGGCCCGAGGACGCGCCGTCGCACTTCGCCG
CGGCCGGCCGTTACGTGCTGGACCGCGCGATCTTCGACGCGCTGCGCCGCGTTCCCCGCGGTACCGGTGG
CGAGATCCAGCTGACCGACGCCATCGCGTTGCTGATCGAAGAGGACCATCCCGTGCACGTGGTGGTGCAC
CGCGGTGCTCGACACGACCTGGGAAATCCCGGCGGCTACCTGAAGGCTGCGGTTGACTTTGCGTTGGAAC
GTGACGACTACGGCCCAGAACTGCGGCAGTGGTTGGTTGAGCGACTGGGCTTGGCAGAGAAGAAGCTTGG
TGCGGCCGCGGGCAACACGCCTGGCATCAATCTGATCAAGGAGGACATGCGTGTCAAGGTGCATATGGAG
GGCAACGTGAACGGTCACGCCTTCGTGATCGAGGGGGAGGGTAAGGGTAAGCCTTACGAAGGGACCCAGA
CCGCCAACCTCACCGTCAAGGAGGGCGCCCCTCTCCCATTCTCGTACGATATCCTCACTACCGCGGTGCA
TTACGGGAACCGCGTGTTCACCAAGTACCCCGAGGATATCCCTGACTACTTCAAGCAGAGCTTCCCGGAG
GGATACTCCTGGGAGCGGACGATGACCTTCGAAGACAAGGGTATCTGTACGATCCGCAGCGACATCTCGC
TGGAAGGGGACTGTTTCTTCCAGAACGTCCGTTTCAAGGGGACCAACTTTCCGCCGAACGGCCCGGTCAT
GCAGAAGAAGACCCTCAAGTGGGAGCCGAGCACGGAGAAGCTGCACGTTCGGGACGGCCTCCTGGTCGGC
AACATCAACATGGCGCTGCTGCTGGAAGGCGGCGGCCACTACCTATGCGACTTCAAGACCACGTACAAAG
CGAAGAAGGTCGTCCAGCTGCCCGACGCGCACTTCGTGGACCACCGCATCGAAATCCTGGGGAACGATTC
GGACTACAACAAGGTCAAGTTGTACGAGCACGCTGTGGCACGCTATAGCCCGCTCCCGTCGCAGGTCTGG
TTCGAAGGCGGCGGCGGGGAGAACCTGTATTTCCAGGACTACAAGGACGACGACGACAAGTGATTTAAAT
AACCCCTTGGGGCCTCTAAACGGGTCTTGAGGGGTTTTTTGTTAACTAGCGTACGATCGAATTCCTGCAG
CTCACGGTAACTGATGCCGTATTTGCAGTACCAGCGTACGGCCCACAGAATGATGTCACGCTGAAAATGC
CGGCCTTTGAATGGGTTCATGTGCAGCTCCATCAGCAAAAGGGGATGATAAGTTTATCACCACCGACTAT
TTGCAACAGTGCCGTTGATCGTGCTATGATCGACTGATGTCATCAGCGGTGGAGTGCAATGTCGTGCAAT
ACGAATGGCGAAAAGCCGAGCTCATCGGTCAGCTTCTCAACCTTGGGGTTACCCCCGGCGGTGTGCTGCT
GGTCCACAGCTCCTTCCGTAGCGTCCGGCCCCTCGAAGATGGGCCACTTGGACTGATCGAGGCCCTGCGT
GCTACGCTGGGTCCGGGAGGGACGCTCGTCATGCCCTCGTGGTCAGGTCTGGACGACGAGCCGTTCGATC
CTGCCACGTCGCCCGTTACACCGGACCTTGGAGTTGTCTCTGACACATTCTGGCGCCTGCCAAATGTAAA
GCGCAGCGCCCATCCATTTGCCTTTGCGGCAGCGGGGCCACAGGCAGAGCAGATCATCTCTGATCCATTG
CCCCTGCCACCTTACTCGCCTGCAAGCCCGGTCGCCCGTGTCCATGAACTCGATGGGCAGGTACTTCTCC
TCGGCGTGGGACACGATGCCAACACGACGCTGCATCTTGCCGAGTTGATGGCAAAGGTTCCCTATGGGGT
GCCGAGACACTGCACCATTCTTCAGGATGGCAAGTTGGTACGCGTCGATTATCTCGAGAATGACCACTGC
TGTGAGCGCTTTGCCTTGGCGGACAGGTGGCTCAAGGAGAAGAGCCTTCAGAAGGAAGGTCCAGTCGGTC
ATGCCTTTGCTCGGTTGATCCGCTCCCGCGACATTGTGGCGACAGCCCTGGGTCAACTGGGCCGAGATCC
GTTGATCTTCCTGCATCCGCCAGAGGCGGGATGCGAAGAATGCGATGCCGCTCGCCAGTCGATTGGCTGA
GCTCATGAGCGGAGAACGAGATGACGTTGGAGGGGCAAGGTCGCGCTGATTGCTGGGGCAACACGGGGGA
TCCACTAGTTCCATGAGCGTCAGACCCCGTAGAAAAGATCAAAGGATCTTCTTGAGATCCTTTTTTTCTG
CGCGTAATCTGCTGCTTGCAAACAAAAAAACCACCGCTACCAGCGGTGGTTTGTTTGCCGGATCAAGAGC
TACCAACTCTTTTTCCGAAGGTAACTGGCTTCAGCAGAGCGCAGATACCAAATACTGTCCTTCTAGTGTA
GCCGTAGTTAGGCCACCACTTCAAGAACTCTGTAGCACCGCCTACATACCTCGCTCTGCTAATCCTGTTA
CCAGTGGCTGCTGCCAGTGGCGATAAGTCGTGTCTTACCGGGTTGGACTCAAGACGATAGTTACCGGATA
AGGCGCAGCGGTCGGGCTGAACGGGGGGTTCGTGCACACAGCCCAGCTTGGAGCGAACGACCTACACCGA
ACTGAGATACCTACAGCGTGAGCTATGAGAAAGCGCCACGCTTCCCGAGGGGAGAAAGGCGGACAGGTAT
CCGGTAAGCGGCAGGGTCGGAACAGGAGAGCGCACGAGGGAGCTTCCAGGGGGAAACGCCTGGTATCTTT
ATAGTCCTGTCGGGTTTCGCCACCTCTGACTTGAGCGTCGATTTTTGTGATGCTCGTCAGGGGGGCGGAG
CCTATGGAAAAACGCCAGCAACGCGGCCTTTTTACGGTTCCTGGCCTTTTGCTGGCCTTTTGCTCACATG
TTCTTTCCTGCGTTATCCCCTGATTCTGTGGATAACCGTATTACCGCCTTTGAGTGAGCTGATACCGCTC
GCCGCAGCCGAACGACCGAGCGCAACGCGTGCGGCCGCGGTACCCGGGGATCCTCTAGAGTCGACCACCA
AGGGCACCATCTCTGCTTGGGCCACCCCGTTGGCCGCAGCCAGCTCGCTGAGAGCCGTGAACGACAGGGC
GAACGCCAGCCCGCCGACGGCGAGGGTTCCGACCGCTGCAACTCCCGGTGCAACCTTGTCCCGGTCTATT
CTCTTCACTGCACCAGCTCCAATCTGGTGTGAATGCCCCTCGTCTGTTCGCGCAGGCGGGGGGCTCTATT
CGTTTGTCAGCATCGAAAGTAGCCAGATCAGGGATGCGTTGCAACCGCGTATGCCCAGGTCAGAAGAGTC
GCACAAGAGTTGCAGACCCCTGGAAAGAAAAATGGCCAGAGGGCGAAAACACCCTCTGACCAGCGGAGCG
GGCGACGGGAATCGAACCCGCGTAGCTAGTTTGGAAGAATGGGTGTCTGCCGACCACATATGGGCCGGTC
AAGATAGGTTTTTACCCCCTCTCGGCTGCATCCTCTAAGTGGAAAGAAATTGCAGGTCGTAGAAGCGCGT
TGAAGCCTGAGAGTTGCACAGGAGTTGCAACCCGGTAGCCTTGTTCACGACGAGAGGAGACCTAGTTGGC
ACGTCGCGGATGGGGATCGCTGAAGACTCAGCGCAGCGGGAGGATCCAAGCCTCATACGTCAACCCGCAG
GACGGTGTGAGGTACTACGCGCTGCAGACCTACGACAACAAGATGGACGCCGAAGCCTGGCTCGCGGGCG
AGAAGCGGCTCATCGAGATGGAGACCTGGACCCCTCCACAGGACCGGGCGAAGAAGGCAGCCGCCAGCGC
CATCACGCTGGAGGAGTACACCCGGAAGTGGCTCGTGGAGCGCGACCTCGCAGACGGCACCAGGGATCTG
TACAGCGGGCACGCGGAGCGCCGCATCTACCCGGTGCTAGGTGAAGTGGCGGTCACAGAGATGACGCCAG
CTCTGGTGCGTGCGTGGTGGGCCGGGATGGGTAGGAAGCACCCGACTGCCCGCCGGCATGCCTACAACGT
CCTCCGGGCGGTGATGAACACAGCGGTCGAGGACAAGCTGATCGCAGAGAACCCGTGCCGGATCGAGCAG
AAGGCAGCCGATGAGCGCGACGTAGAGGCGCTGACGCCTGAGGAGCTGGACATCGTCGCCGCTGAGATCT
TCGAGCACTACCGGATCGCGGCATACATCCTGGCGTGGACGAGCCTCCGGTTCGGAGAGCTGATCGAGCT
TCGCCGCAAGGACATCGTGGACGACGGCATGACGATGAAGCTCCGGGTGCGCCGTGGCGCTTCCCGCGTG
GGGAACAAGATCGTCGTTGGCAACGCCAAGACCGTCCGGTCGAAGCGTCCTGTGACGGTTCCGCCTCACG
TCGCGGAGATGATCCGAGCGCACATGAAGGACCGTACGAAGATGAACAAGGGCCCCGAGGCATTCCTGGT
GACCACGACGCAGGGCAACCGGCTGTCGAAGTCCGCGTTCACCAAGTCGCTGAAGCGTGGCTACGCCAAG
ATCGGTCGGCCGGAACTCCGCATCCACGACCTCCGCGCTGTCGGCGCTACGTTCGCCGCTCAGGCAGGTG
CGACGACCAAGGAGCTGATGGCCCGTCTCGGTCACACGACTCCTAGGATGGCGATGAAGTACCAGATGGC
GTCTGAGGCCCGCGACGAGGCTATCGCTGAGGCGATGTCCAAGCTGGCCAAGACCTCCTGAAACGCAAAA
AGCCCCCCTCCCAAGGACACTGAGTCCTAAAGAGGGGGGTTTCTTGTCAGTACGCGAAGAACCACGCCTG
GCCGCGAGCGCCAGCACCGCCGCTCTGTGCGGAGACCTGGGCACCAGCCCCGCCGCCGCCAGGAGCATTG
CCGTTCCCGCCAGAAATCTAGACGGTGACCACAACGCGCCCGCTTTGATCGGGGACGTCGA
