>Addgene plasmid #167434 | pMSR:MSMEG_5471:Dendra | depositor partial sequence | sequence record 325262 | partial
ATGAGCACGCCTTCGAAAGCCCCTACGGTGTCGATTCCTCATACCGCAGTCGTCCCGGCGGCCGGTCTGG
GAACTCGTTTCCTGCCGGCAACCAAGACTGTGCCCAAAGAACTGTTGCCGGTCGTCGACACGCCCGGTAT
CGAACTCGTCGCGGCAGAGGCCGCCGAGGCCGGCGCGGAGCGCCTGGTCATCGTCACGTCCGAGGGCAAG
GACGGTGTCGTCGCGCACTTCGTCCAAGACCTGGTGCTGGAGGGCACCCTGGAAGCTCGCGGCAAGAAGA
CCATGTTGGAGAAGGTCCGGCGCGCGCCTGCCCTGATCAAGGTCGAATCGGTGGTGCAGGCCGAGCCGCT
GGGCCTCGGCCACGCCGTGAGCTGCGTCGAGTCCGTCCTGGCTGCCGACGAGGACGCCATCTCGGTGCTG
CTGCCCGACGACCTGGTGTTGCCCACCGGCGTGTTGGAGACCATGTCGAAGGTGCGGGCCAAGCGCGGCG
GCTCGGTGCTGTGCGCGATCGAGGTGCCCGGCGACAAGATCAGCGCCTACGGTGTCTTCGACGTCGAAAC
CGTGCCCGACGCCGCCAACCCGAACGTGCTGCGGGTCAAGGGCATGGTCGAGAAGCCCAGGCCCGAGGAC
GCGCCGTCGCACTTCGCCGCGGCCGGCCGTTACGTGCTGGACCGCGCGATCTTCGACGCGCTGCGCCGCG
TTCCCCGCGGTACCGGTGGCGAGATCCAGCTGACCGACGCCATCGCGTTGCTGATCGAAGAGGACCATCC
CGTGCACGTGGTGGTGCACCGCGGTGCTCGACACGACCTGGGAAATCCCGGCGGCTACCTGAAGGCTGCG
GTTGACTTTGCGTTGGAACGTGACGACTACGGCCCAGAACTGCGGCAGTGGTTGGTTGAGCGACTGGGCT
TGGCAGAGAAG
